>Addgene plasmid #144803 | TFORF3327 | addgene full sequence | sequence record 391552 | Addgene NGS Result
TTAATGTAGTCTTATGCAATACTCTTGTAGTCTTGCAACATGGTAACGATGAGTTAGCAACATGCCTTAC
AAGGAGAGAAAAAGCACCGTGCATGCCGATTGGTGGAAGTAAGGTGGTACGATCGTGCCTTATTAGGAAG
GCAACAGACGGGTCTGACATGGATTGGACGAACCACTGAATTGCCGCATTGCAGAGATATTGTATTTAAG
TGCCTAGCTCGATACATAAACGGGTCTCTCTGGTTAGACCAGATCTGAGCCTGGGAGCTCTCTGGCTAAC
TAGGGAACCCACTGCTTAAGCCTCAATAAAGCTTGCCTTGAGTGCTTCAAGTAGTGTGTGCCCGTCTGTT
GTGTGACTCTGGTAACTAGAGATCCCTCAGACCCTTTTAGTCAGTGTGGAAAATCTCTAGCAGTGGCGCC
CGAACAGGGACTTGAAAGCGAAAGGGAAACCAGAGGAGCTCTCTCGACGCAGGACTCGGCTTGCTGAAGC
GCGCACGGCAAGAGGCGAGGGGCGGCGACTGGTGAGTACGCCAAAAATTTTGACTAGCGGAGGCTAGAAG
GAGAGAGATGGGTGCGAGAGCGTCAGTATTAAGCGGGGGAGAATTAGATCGCGATGGGAAAAAATTCGGT
TAAGGCCAGGGGGAAAGAAAAAATATAAATTAAAACATATAGTATGGGCAAGCAGGGAGCTAGAACGATT
CGCAGTTAATCCTGGCCTGTTAGAAACATCAGAAGGCTGTAGACAAATACTGGGACAGCTACAACCATCC
CTTCAGACAGGATCAGAAGAACTTAGATCATTATATAATACAGTAGCAACCCTCTATTGTGTGCATCAAA
GGATAGAGATAAAAGACACCAAGGAAGCTTTAGACAAGATAGAGGAAGAGCAAAACAAAAGTAAGACCAC
CGCACAGCAAGCGGCCGCTGATCTTCAGACCTGGAGGAGGAGATATGAGGGACAATTGGAGAAGTGAATT
ATATAAATATAAAGTAGTAAAAATTGAACCATTAGGAGTAGCACCCACCAAGGCAAAGAGAAGAGTGGTG
CAGAGAGAAAAAAGAGCAGTGGGAATAGGAGCTTTGTTCCTTGGGTTCTTGGGAGCAGCAGGAAGCACTA
TGGGCGCAGCGTCAATGACGCTGACGGTACAGGCCAGACAATTATTGTCTGGTATAGTGCAGCAGCAGAA
CAATTTGCTGAGGGCTATTGAGGCGCAACAGCATCTGTTGCAACTCACAGTCTGGGGCATCAAGCAGCTC
CAGGCAAGAATCCTGGCTGTGGAAAGATACCTAAAGGATCAACAGCTCCTGGGGATTTGGGGTTGCTCTG
GAAAACTCATTTGCACCACTGCTGTGCCTTGGAATGCTAGTTGGAGTAATAAATCTCTGGAACAGATTTG
GAATCACACGACCTGGATGGAGTGGGACAGAGAAATTAACAATTACACAAGCTTAATACACTCCTTAATT
GAAGAATCGCAAAACCAGCAAGAAAAGAATGAACAAGAATTATTGGAATTAGATAAATGGGCAAGTTTGT
GGAATTGGTTTAACATAACAAATTGGCTGTGGTATATAAAATTATTCATAATGATAGTAGGAGGCTTGGT
AGGTTTAAGAATAGTTTTTGCTGTACTTTCTATAGTGAATAGAGTTAGGCAGGGATATTCACCATTATCG
TTTCAGACCCACCTCCCAACCCCGAGGGGACCCATGCATTGCATCTCAATTAGTCAGCAACCAGGTGTGG
AAAGTCCCCAGGCTCCCCAGCAGGCAGAAGTATGCAAAGCATGCGTCTCAATTAGTCAGCAACCATAGTC
CCGCCCCTAACTCCGCCCATCCCGCCCCTAACTCCGCCCAGTTCCGCCCATTCTCCGCCCCATGGCTGAC
TAATTTTTTTTATTTATGCAGAGGCCGAGGCCGCCTCGGCCTCTGAGCTATTCCAGAAGTAGTGAGGAGG
CTTTTTTGGAGGCCTAGGCTTTTGCAAAAAGCTTTCTAGAGGTACCACCGGAGCTTACCATGACCGAGTA
CAAGCCCACGGTGCGCCTCGCCACCCGCGACGACGTCCCCAGGGCCGTACGCACCCTCGCCGCCGCGTTC
GCCGACTACCCCGCCACGCGCCACACCGTCGATCCGGACCGCCACATCGAGCGGGTCACCGAGCTGCAAG
AACTCTTCCTCACGCGCGTCGGGCTCGACATCGGCAAGGTGTGGGTCGCGGACGACGGCGCCGCCGTGGC
GGTCTGGACCACGCCGGAGAGCGTCGAAGCGGGGGCGGTGTTCGCCGAGATCGGCCCGCGCATGGCCGAG
TTGAGCGGTTCCCGGCTGGCCGCGCAGCAACAGATGGAAGGCCTCCTGGCGCCGCACCGGCCCAAGGAGC
CCGCGTGGTTCCTGGCCACCGTCGGCGTCTCGCCCGACCACCAGGGCAAGGGTCTGGGCAGCGCCGTCGT
GCTCCCCGGAGTGGAGGCGGCCGAGCGCGCCGGGGTGCCCGCCTTCCTGGAGACCTCCGCGCCCCGCAAC
CTCCCCTTCTACGAGCGGCTCGGCTTCACCGTCACCGCCGACGTCGAGGTGCCCGAAGGACCGCGCACCT
GGTGCATGACCCGCAAGCCCGGTGCCAGTTAACGAATTCTAGATCTTGAGACAAATGGCAGTATTCATCC
ACAATTTTAAAAGAAAAGGGGGGATTGGGGGGTACAGTGCAGGGGAAAGAATAGTAGACATAATAGCAAC
AGACATACAAACTAAAGAATTACAAAAACAAATTACAAAAATTCAAAATTTTCGGGTTTATTACAGGGAC
AGCAGAGATCCACTTTGGCGCCGGCTCGAGGCCTGCAGGTGCAAAGATGGATAAAGTTTTAAACAGAGAG
GAATCTTTGCAGCTAATGGACCTTCTAGGTCTTGAAAGGAGTGGGAATTGGCTCCGGTGCCCGTCAGTGG
GCAGAGCGCACATCGCCCACAGTCCCCGAGAAGTTGGGGGGAGGGGTCGGCAATTGAACCGGTGCCTAGA
GAAGGTGGCGCGGGGTAAACTGGGAAAGTGATGTCGTGTACTGGCTCCGCCTTTTTCCCGAGGGTGGGGG
AGAACCGTATATAAGTGCAGTAGTCGCCGTGAACGTTCTTTTTCGCAACGGGTTTGCCGCCAGAACACAG
GTAAGTGCCGTGTGTGGTTCCCGCGGGCCTGGCCTCTTTACGGGTTATGGCCCTTGCGTGCCTTGAATTA
CTTCCACCTGGCTGCAGTACGTGATTCTTGATCCCGAGCTTCGGGTTGGAAGTGGGTGGGAGAGTTCGAG
GCCTTGCGCTTAAGGAGCCCCTTCGCCTCGTGCTTGAGTTGAGGCCTGGCCTGGGCGCTGGGGCCGCCGC
GTGCGAATCTGGTGGCACCTTCGCGCCTGTCTCGCTGCTTTCGATAAGTCTCTAGCCATTTAAAATTTTT
GATGACCTGCTGCGACGCTTTTTTTCTGGCAAGATAGTCTTGTAAATGCGGGCCAAGATCTGCACACTGG
TATTTCGGTTTTTGGGGCCGCGGGCGGCGACGGGGCCCGTGCGTCCCAGCGCACATGTTCGGCGAGGCGG
GGCCTGCGAGCGCGGCCACCGAGAATCGGACGGGGGTAGTCTCAAGCTGGCCGGCCTGCTCTGGTGCCTG
GCCTCGCGCCGCCGTGTATCGCCCCGCCCTGGGCGGCAAGGCTGGCCCGGTCGGCACCAGTTGCGTGAGC
GGAAAGATGGCCGCTTCCCGGCCCTGCTGCAGGGAGCTCAAAATGGAGGACGCGGCGCTCGGGAGAGCGG
GCGGGTGAGTCACCCACACAAAGGAAAAGGGCCTTTCCGTCCTCAGCCGTCGCTTCATGTGACTCCACGG
AGTACCGGGCGCCGTCCAGGCACCTCGATTAGTTCTCGAGCTTTTGGAGTACGTCGTCTTTAGGTTGGGG
GGAGGGGTTTTATGCGATGGAGTTTCCCCACACTGAGTGGGTGGAGACTGAAGTTAGGCCAGCTTGGCAC
TTGATGTAATTCTCCTTGGAATTTGCCCTTTTTGAGTTTGGATCTTGGTTCATTCTCAAGCCTCAGACAG
TGGTTCAAAGTTTTTTTCTTCCATTTCAGGTGTCGTGAGGCTAGCATCGATTGATCAACAAGTTTGTACA
AAAAAGTTGGCACCATGGCCCAGCCAGGGTCCGGCTGCAAAGCGACCACCCGCTGTCTTGAAGGGACCGC
GCCGCCCGCCATGGCTCAGTCTGACGCCGAGGCCCTGGCAGGAGCTCTGGACAAGGACGAGGGTCAGGCC
TCCCCATGTACGCCCAGCACGCCATCTGTCTGCTCACCGCCCTCTGCCGCCTCCTCCGTGCCGTCTGCAG
GCAAGAACATCTGCTCCAGCTGCGGCCTCGAGATCCTGGACCGATATCTGCTCAAGGTCAACAACCTCAT
CTGGCACGTGCGGTGCCTCGAGTGCTCCGTGTGTCGCACGTCGCTGAGGCAGCAGAACAGCTGCTACATC
AAGAACAAGGAGATCTTCTGCAAGATGGACTACTTCAGCCGATTCGGGACCAAGTGTGCCCGGTGCGGCC
GACAGATCTACGCCAGCGACTGGGTGCGGAGAGCTCGCGGCAACGCCTACCACCTGGCCTGCTTCGCCTG
CTTCTCGTGCAAGCGCCAGCTGTCCACTGGTGAGGAGTTCGGCCTGGTCGAGGAGAAGGTGCTCTGCCGC
ATCCACTACGACACCATGATTGAGAACCTCAAGAGGGCCGCCGAGAACGGGAACGGCCTCACGTTGGAGG
GGGCAGTGCCCTCGGAACAGGACAGTCAACCCAAGCCGGCCAAGCGCGCGCGGACGTCCTTCACCGCGGA
ACAGCTGCAGGTTATGCAGGCGCAGTTCGCGCAGGACAACAACCCCGACGCTCAGACGCTGCAGAAGCTG
GCGGACATGACGGGCCTCAGCCGGAGAGTCATCCAGGTGTGGTTTCAAAACTGCCGGGCGCGTCATAAAA
AGCACACGCCGCAACACCCAGTGCCGCCCTCGGGGGCGCCCCCGTCCCGCCTTCCCTCCGCCCTGTCCGA
CGACATCCACTACACCCCGTTCAGCAGCCCCGAGCGGGCGCGCATGGTCACCCTGCACGGCTACATTGAG
AGTCAGGTACAGTGCGGGCAGGTGCACTGCCGGCTGCCTTACACCGCACCCCCCGTCCACCTCAAAGCCG
ATATGGATGGGCCGCTCTCCAACCGGGGTGAGAAGGTCATCCTTTTTCAGTACTTGCCAACTTTCTTGTA
CAAAGTGGTTGATATCGGTAAGCCTATCCCTAACCCTCTCCTCGGTCTCGATTCTACGTAGTAATGAACT
AGTCCGTAACTTGAAAGTATTTCGATTTCTTGGCTTTATATATCTTGTGGAAAGGACGACGATGCGGTCT
TCATCTAAGGATCACGCGTTAAGTCGACAATCAACCTCTGGATTACAAAATTTGTGAAAGATTGACTGGT
ATTCTTAACTATGTTGCTCCTTTTACGCTATGTGGATACGCTGCTTTAATGCCTTTGTATCATGCTATTG
CTTCCCGTATGGCTTTCATTTTCTCCTCCTTGTATAAATCCTGGTTGCTGTCTCTTTATGAGGAGTTGTG
GCCCGTTGTCAGGCAACGTGGCGTGGTGTGCACTGTGTTTGCTGACGCAACCCCCACTGGTTGGGGCATT
GCCACCACCTGTCAGCTCCTTTCCGGGACTTTCGCTTTCCCCCTCCCTATTGCCACGGCGGAACTCATCG
CCGCCTGCCTTGCCCGCTGCTGGACAGGGGCTCGGCTGTTGGGCACTGACAATTCCGTGGTGTTGTCGGG
GAAATCATCGTCCTTTCCTTGGCTGCTCGCCTGTGTTGCCACCTGGATTCTGCGCGGGACGTCCTTCTGC
TACGTCCCTTCGGCCCTCAATCCAGCGGACCTTCCTTCCCGCGGCCTGCTGCCGGCTCTGCGGCCTCTTC
CGCGTCTTCGCCTTCGCCCTCAGACGAGTCGGATCTCCCTTTGGGCCGCCTCCCCGCGTCGACTTTAAGA
CCAATGACTTACAAGGCAGCTGTAGATCTTAGCCACTTTTTAAAAGAAAAGGGGGGACTGGAAGGGCTAA
TTCACTCCCAACGAAGACAAGATCTGCTTTTTGCTTGTACTGGGTCTCTCTGGTTAGACCAGATCTGAGC
CTGGGAGCTCTCTGGCTAACTAGGGAACCCACTGCTTAAGCCTCAATAAAGCTTGCCTTGAGTGCTTCAA
GTAGTGTGTGCCCGTCTGTTGTGTGACTCTGGTAACTAGAGATCCCTCAGACCCTTTTAGTCAGTGTGGA
AAATCTCTAGCAGTACGTATAGTAGTTCATGTCATCTTATTATTCAGTATTTATAACTTGCAAAGAAATG
AATATCAGAGAGTGAGAGGAACTTGTTTATTGCAGCTTATAATGGTTACAAATAAAGCAATAGCATCACA
AATTTCACAAATAAAGCATTTTTTTCACTGCATTCTAGTTGTGGTTTGTCCAAACTCATCAATGTATCTT
ATCATGTCTGGCTCTAGCTATCCCGCCCCTAACTCCGCCCATCCCGCCCCTAACTCCGCCCAGTTCCGCC
CATTCTCCGCCCCATGGCTGACTAATTTTTTTTATTTATGCAGAGGCCGAGGCCGCCTCGGCCTCTGAGC
TATTCCAGAAGTAGTGAGGAGGCTTTTTTGGAGGCCTAGGGACGTACCCAATTCGCCCTATAGTGAGTCG
TATTACGCGCGCTCACTGGCCGTCGTTTTACAACGTCGTGACTGGGAAAACCCTGGCGTTACCCAACTTA
ATCGCCTTGCAGCACATCCCCCTTTCGCCAGCTGGCGTAATAGCGAAGAGGCCCGCACCGATCGCCCTTC
CCAACAGTTGCGCAGCCTGAATGGCGAATGGG
[124 nt withheld, positions 6893-7016]
C
[91 nt withheld, positions 7018-7108]
A
[49 nt withheld, positions 7110-7158]
CCTTTGACGTTGGAGTCCACGTTCTTT
[37 nt withheld, positions 7186-7222]
ACCCTATCTCGGTCTATTCTTTTGATTTATAAGGGATTTTGCCGATTTCGGCCTATTGGTTAAAAAATGA
GCTGATTTAACAAAAATTTAACGCGAATTTTAACAAAATATTAACGCTTACAATTTAGGTGGCACTTTTC
GGGGAAATGTGCGCGGAACCCCTATTTGTTTATTTTTCTAAATACATTCAAATATGTATCCGCTCATGAG
ACAATAACCCTGATAAATGCTTCAATAATATTGAAAAAGGAAGAGTATGAGTATTCAACATTTCCGTGTC
GCCCTTATTCCCTTTTTTGCGGCATTTTGCCTTCCTGTTTTTGCTCACCCAGAAACGCTGGTGAAAGTAA
AAGATGCTGAAGATCAGTTGGGTGCACGAGTGGGTTACATCGAACTGGATCTCAACAGCGGTAAGATCCT
TGAGAGTTTTCGCCCCGAAGAACGTTTTCCAATGATGAGCACTTTTAAAGTTCTGCTATGTGGCGCGGTA
TTATCCCGTATTGACGCCGGGCAAGAGCAACTCGGTCGCCGCATACACTATTCTCAGAATGACTTGGTTG
AGTACTCACCAGTCACAGAAAAGCATCTTACGGATGGCATGACAGTAAGAGAATTATGCAGTGCTGCCAT
AACCATGAGTGATAACACTGCGGCCAACTTACTTCTGACAACGATCGGAGGACCGAAGGAGCTAACCGCT
TTTTTGCACAACATGGGGGATCATGTAACTCGCCTTGATCGTTGGGAACCGGAGCTGAATGAAGCCATAC
CAAACGACGAGCGTGACACCACGATGCCTGTAGCAATGGCAACAACGTTGCGCAAACTATTAACTGGCGA
ACTACTTACTCTAGCTTCCCGGCAACAATTAATAGACTGGATGGAGGCGGATAAAGTTGCAGGACCACTT
CTGCGCTCGGCCCTTCCGGCTGGCTGGTTTATTGCTGATAAATCTGGAGCCGGTGAGCGTGGGTCTCGCG
GTATCATTGCAGCACTGGGGCCAGATGGTAAGCCCTCCCGTATCGTAGTTATCTACACGACGGGGAGTCA
GGCAACTATGGATGAACGAAATAGACAGATCGCTGAGATAGGTGCCTCACTGATTAAGCATTGGTAACTG
TCAGACCAAGTTTACTCATATATACTTTAGATTGATTTAAAACTTCATTTTTAATTTAAAAGGATCTAGG
TGAAGATCCTTTTTGATAATCTCATGACCAAAATCCCTTAACGTGAGTTTTCGTTCCACTGAGCGTCAGA
CCCCGTAGAAAAGATCAAAGGATCTTCTTGAGATCCTTTTTTTCTGCGCGTAATCTGCTGCTTGCAAACA
AAAAAACCACCGCTACCAGCGGTGGTTTGTTTGCCGGATCAAGAGCTACCAACTCTTTTTCCGAAGGTAA
CTGGCTTCAGCAGAGCGCAGATACCAAATACTGTTCTTCTAGTGTAGCCGTAGTTAGGCCACCACTTCAA
GAACTCTGTAGCACCGCCTACATACCTCGCTCTGCTAATCCTGTTACCAGTGGCTGCTGCCAGTGGCGAT
AAGTCGTGTCTTACCGGGTTGGACTCAAGACGATAGTTACCGGATAAGGCGCAGCGGTCGGGCTGAACGG
GGGGTTCGTGCACACAGCCCAGCTTGGAGCGAACGACCTACACCGAACTGAGATACCTACAGCGTGAGCT
ATGAGAAAGCGCCACGCTTCCCGAAGGGAGAAAGGCGGACAGGTATCCGGTAAGCGGCAGGGTCGGAACA
GGAGAGCGCACGAGGGAGCTTCCAGGGGGAAACGCCTGGTATCTTTATAGTCCTGTCGGGTTTCGCCACC
TCTGACTTGAGCGTCGATTTTTGTGATGCTCGTCAGGGGGGCGGAGCCTATGGAAAAACGCCAGCAACGC
GGCCTTTTTACGGTTCCTGGCCTTTTGCTGGCCTTTTGCTCACATGTTCTTTCCTGCGTTATCCCCTGAT
TCTGTGGATAACCGTATTACCGCCTTTGAGTGAGCTGATACCGCTCGCCGCAGCCGAACGACCGAGCGCA
GCGAGTCAGTGAGCGAGGAAGCGGAAGAGCGCCCAATACGCAAACCGCCTCTCCCCGCGCGTTGGCCGAT
TCATTAATGCAGCTGGCACGACAGGTTTCCCGACTGGAAAGCGGGCAGTGAGCGCAACGCAATTAATGTG
AGTTAGCTCACTCATTAGGCACCCCAGGCTTTACACTTTATGCTTCCGGCTCGTATGTTGTGTGGAATTG
TGAGCGGATAACAATTTCACACAGGAAACAGCTATGACCATGATTACGCCAAGCGCGCAATTAACCCTCA
CTAAAGGGAACAAAAGCTGGAGCTGCAAGC
Features (pLannotate 1.2.2; 34 found; start..end, strand, type, name):
      5..231     +  promoter       RSV promoter: Rous sarcoma virus enhancer/promoter
    232..412     +  LTR            5' LTR (truncated): truncated 5' long terminal repeat (LTR) from HIV-1
    459..584     +  misc_feature   HIV-1 Ψ: packaging signal of human immunodeficiency virus type 1
    568..931     +  CDS            HIV-1 gag (fragment): gag protein from human immunodeficiency virus 1; gag
   1077..1310    +  misc_feature   RRE: The Rev response element (RRE) of HIV-1 allows for Rev-dependent mRNA export from the nucleus to the cytoplasm.
   1687..1713    +  CDS            Rev (fragment): human immunodeficiency virus 1 (HIV-1) Rev protein; rev; enhances nuclear export of unspliced and incompletely spliced viral mRNAs
   1720..1743    +  promoter       SV40 promoter (fragment): SV40 early promoter
   1744..1815    +  promoter       SV40 promoter (fragment): SV40 enhancer and early promoter
   1839..1974    +  rep_origin     SV40 ori: SV40 origin of replication
   2020..2616    +  CDS            PuroR (fragment): puromycin N-acetyltransferase; pac from Streptomyces; confers resistance to puromycin
   2665..2782    +  misc_feature   cPPT/CTS: central polypurine tract and central termination sequence of HIV-1
   2847..2913    +  CDS            small t antigen (fragment): SV40 (simian virus 40) small t antigen
   2920..4098    +  promoter       EF-1α promoter: strong constitutive promoter for human elongation factor EF-1α
   4119..4136    +  protein_bind   attB1 (fragment): mutant version of attB; core recombination site for the Gateway® BP reaction BP Clonase™
   4145..5233    +  CDS            LHX6: LHX6_HUMAN - Also known as LHX6.1. Experimental evidence at protein level: Swiss-Prot protein existence level 1. Probable transcription factor required for the expression of a subset of genes involved in interneurons migration and development. Functions in the specification of cortical interneuron subtypes and in the migration of GABAergic interneuron precursors from the subpallium to the cerebral cortex (By similarity). From Homo sapiens (Human).
   5241..5258    -  protein_bind   attB2 (fragment): mutant version of attB; core recombination site for the Gateway® BP reaction BP Clonase™
   5267..5308    +  CDS            V5 tag: epitope tag from simian virus 5
   5324..5377    +  promoter       U6 promoter (fragment): RNA polymerase III promoter for human U6 snRNA
   5419..6007    +  misc_feature   WPRE: woodchuck hepatitis virus posttranscriptional regulatory element
   6058..6077    +  misc_feature   cPPT/CTS (fragment): central polypurine tract and central termination sequence of HIV-1
   6079..6312    +  LTR            3' LTR (ΔU3): self-inactivating 3' long terminal repeat (LTR) from HIV-1
   6390..6511    +  polyA_signal   SV40 poly(A) signal: SV40 polyadenylation signal
   6551..6686    +  rep_origin     SV40 ori: SV40 origin of replication
   6707..6725    -  promoter       T7 promoter: promoter for bacteriophage T7 RNA polymerase
   6733..6888    +  CDS            lacZα (fragment): LacZα fragment of β-galactosidase; lacZ fragment
   6893..7321    +  rep_origin     f1 ori (sequence partly withheld): f1 bacteriophage origin of replication; arrow indicates direction of (+) strand synthesis
   7374..7478    +  promoter       AmpR promoter: bla
   7479..8339    +  CDS            AmpR: β-lactamase; bla; confers resistance to ampicillin, carbenicillin, and related antibiotics
   8510..9098    +  rep_origin     ori: high-copy-number ColE1/pMB1/pBR322/pUC origin of replication
   9281..9373    +  CDS            lacI (fragment): lac repressor; lacI; The lac repressor binds to the lac operator to inhibit transcription in E. coli. This inhibition can be relieved by adding lactose or isopropyl-β-D-thiogalactopyranoside (IPTG).
   9386..9407    +  protein_bind   CAP binding site: CAP binding activates transcription in the presence of cAMP. E. coli catabolite activator protein
   9422..9452    +  promoter       lac promoter: promoter for the E. coli lac operon
   9460..9476    +  protein_bind   lac operator: The lac repressor binds to the lac operator to inhibit transcription in E. coli. This inhibition can be relieved by adding lactose or isopropyl-β-D-thiogalactopyranoside (IPTG). lac repressor encoded by lacI
   9521..9539    +  promoter       T3 promoter: promoter for bacteriophage T3 RNA polymerase
