[The description below was written by a language model from this plasmid's Addgene catalogue record and pLannotate feature annotations shown in this document.]
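Description:
TFORF3327 is a lentiviral mammalian expression plasmid built on the pLX_TRC317 backbone that carries the human LHX6 open reading frame as one member of a barcoded transcription factor ORF collection. In bacteria it is maintained through a high-copy ColE1/pUC-type origin and selected with ampicillin via the bla gene. An f1 origin and remnants of a lac/T7/T3 cloning region are also present in the backbone. The depositor notes that the plasmid can recombine during propagation, as is common for LTR-containing vectors.

The viral portion has a third-generation, self-inactivating layout. An RSV promoter drives a truncated HIV-1 5' LTR, followed by the Ψ packaging signal with a gag fragment, the Rev response element for nuclear export of the genomic RNA, a cPPT/CTS element, and a ΔU3 3' LTR that silences LTR-driven transcription after integration. Two expression units lie between the LTRs. An SV40 early promoter drives the puromycin N-acetyltransferase gene for selection of transduced cells. Downstream, the strong constitutive EF-1α promoter drives LHX6, which was inserted by Gateway recombination and is therefore flanked by attB1 and attB2 sites, with a C-terminal V5 epitope tag read through from the attB2 site for detection. A WPRE after the cassette enhances transcript stability and expression.

The record says each construct in the collection carries a unique 24-bp barcode. This barcode is not annotated in the feature table, so its position cannot be given. The barcodes identify which transcription factor a cell received in pooled overexpression screens, such as directed-differentiation studies. LHX6 is a probable LIM-homeobox transcription factor involved in cortical interneuron specification and migration.
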