Addgene plasmid #144803: TFORF3327
Purpose: Lentiviral vector for overexpressing transcription factor ORFs with unique 24-bp barcodes. Barcodes facilitate identification of transcription factors in pooled screens.
Depositing lab: Feng Zhang. Depositing organization: Broad Institute. Publication: A transcription factor atlas of directed differentiation. Joung J, Ma S, Tay T, Geiger-Schuller KR, Kirchgatterer PC, Verdine VK, Guo B, Arias-Garcia MA, Allen WE, Singh A, Kuksenko O, Abudayyeh OO, Gootenberg JS, Fu Z, Macrae RK, Buenrostro JD, Regev A, Zhang F. Cell. 2023 Jan 5;186(1):209-229.e26. doi: 10.1016/j.cell.2022.11.026. PubMed 36608654.
Backbone
  Vector backbone: pLX_TRC317
  Backbone manufacturer: Broad Institute Genetic Perturbation Platform
  Backbone size w/o insert (bp): 8264
  Vector type: Mammalian Expression, Lentiviral
  Selectable markers: Puromycin
Growth in bacteria
  Bacterial resistance: Ampicillin, 100 μg/mL
  Growth temperature: 37°C
  Growth strain: NEB Stable
  Copy number: High Copy
Gene/Insert
  Gene/Insert name: LHX6
  Species: H. sapiens (human)
  Insert size (bp): 1298
  Entrez Gene: LHX6 (a.k.a. LHX6.1)
  Promoter: EF1a
  Tag / fusion protein: V5 (C terminal on insert)
  Cloning method: Gateway Cloning
  Sequencing primers: 5′ GGGTGGAGACTGAAGTTAGGCCAG; 3′ CACATAGCGTAAAAGGAGCAACATAG
Resource information
  A portion of this plasmid was derived from a plasmid made by: Broad Institute Genetic Perturbation Platform
Terms and licenses: Academic/Nonprofit Terms; Industry Terms: Not Available to Industry
Depositor comments: NM_001242334.1 Please test multiple small colonies in case of plasmid recombination. To make this collection available in a timely manner, a portion of this collection was not fully sequenced by Addgene. If an Addgene verified full plasmid sequence is not available, please contact us prior to placing an order to request the full sequence.
How to cite: TFORF3327 was a gift from Feng Zhang (Addgene plasmid # 144803 ; http://n2t.net/addgene:144803 ; RRID:Addgene_144803)
