>Addgene plasmid #144803 | TFORF3327 | depositor partial sequence | sequence record 286524 | Insert
ATCGATTGATCAACAAGTTTGTACAAAAAAGTTGGCACCATGGCCCAGCCAGGGTCCGGCTGCAAAGCGA
CCACCCGCTGTCTTGAAGGGACCGCGCCGCCCGCCATGGCTCAGTCTGACGCCGAGGCCCTGGCAGGAGC
TCTGGACAAGGACGAGGGTCAGGCCTCCCCATGTACGCCCAGCACGCCATCTGTCTGCTCACCGCCCTCT
GCCGCCTCCTCCGTGCCGTCTGCAGGCAAGAACATCTGCTCCAGCTGCGGCCTCGAGATCCTGGACCGAT
ATCTGCTCAAGGTCAACAACCTCATCTGGCACGTGCGGTGCCTCGAGTGCTCCGTGTGTCGCACGTCGCT
GAGGCAGCAGAACAGCTGCTACATCAAGAACAAGGAGATCTTCTGCAAGATGGACTACTTCAGCCGATTC
GGGACCAAGTGTGCCCGGTGCGGCCGACAGATCTACGCCAGCGACTGGGTGCGGAGAGCTCGCGGCAACG
CCTACCACCTGGCCTGCTTCGCCTGCTTCTCGTGCAAGCGCCAGCTGTCCACTGGTGAGGAGTTCGGCCT
GGTCGAGGAGAAGGTGCTCTGCCGCATCCACTACGACACCATGATTGAGAACCTCAAGAGGGCCGCCGAG
AACGGGAACGGCCTCACGTTGGAGGGGGCAGTGCCCTCGGAACAGGACAGTCAACCCAAGCCGGCCAAGC
GCGCGCGGACGTCCTTCACCGCGGAACAGCTGCAGGTTATGCAGGCGCAGTTCGCGCAGGACAACAACCC
CGACGCTCAGACGCTGCAGAAGCTGGCGGACATGACGGGCCTCAGCCGGAGAGTCATCCAGGTGTGGTTT
CAAAACTGCCGGGCGCGTCATAAAAAGCACACGCCGCAACACCCAGTGCCGCCCTCGGGGGCGCCCCCGT
CCCGCCTTCCCTCCGCCCTGTCCGACGACATCCACTACACCCCGTTCAGCAGCCCCGAGCGGGCGCGCAT
GGTCACCCTGCACGGCTACATTGAGAGTCAGGTACAGTGCGGGCAGGTGCACTGCCGGCTGCCTTACACC
GCACCCCCCGTCCACCTCAAAGCCGATATGGATGGGCCGCTCTCCAACCGGGGTGAGAAGGTCATCCTTT
TTCAGTACTTGCCAACTTTCTTGTACAAAGTGGTTGATATCGGTAAGCCTATCCCTAACCCTCTCCTCGG
TCTCGATTCTACGTAGTAATGAACTAGTCCGTAACTTGAAAGTATTTCGATTTCTTGGCTTTATATATCT
TGTGGAAAGGACGACGATGCGGTCTTCATCTAAGGATC
