>Addgene plasmid #144803 | TFORF3327 | depositor partial sequence | sequence record 286525 | Barcode
CGATGCGGTCTTCATCTAAGGATC
